>Addgene plasmid #91592 | pPN235 | addgene full sequence | sequence record 180152 | Addgene NGS Result
GAGGGCCTATTTCCCATGATTCCTTCATATTTGCATATACGATACAAGGCTGTTAGAGAGATAATTGGAA
TTAATTTGACTGTAAACACAAAGATATTAGTACAAAATACGTGACGTAGAAAGTAATAATTTCTTGGGTA
GTTTGCAGTTTTAAAATTATGTTTTAAAATGGACTATCATATGCTTACCGTAACTTGAAAGTATTTCGAT
TTCTTGGCTTTATATATCTTGTGGAAAGGACGAAACACCGAATCTACGAGAAAACCGTGGGTTTTAGAGC
TAGAAATAGCAAGTTAAAATAAGGCTAGTCCGTTATCAACTTGAAAAAGTGGCACCGAGTCGGTGCTTTT
TTAAGCTTGGCGTAATCATGGTCATAGCTGTTTCCTGTGTGAAATTGTTATCCGCTCACAATTCCACACA
ACATACGAGCCGGAAGCATAAAGTGTAAAGCCTGGGGTGCCTAATGAGTGAGCTAACTCACATTAATTGC
GTTGCGCTCACTGCCCGCTTTCCAGTCGGGAAACCTGTCGTGCCAGCTGCATTAATGAATCGGCCAACGC
GCGGGGAGAGGCGGTTTGCGTATTGGGCGCTCTTCCGCTTCCTCGCTCACTGACTCGCTGCGCTCGGTCG
TTCGGCTGCGGCGAGCGGTATCAGCTCACTCAAAGGCGGTAATACGGTTATCCACAGAATCAGGGGATAA
CGCAGGAAAGAACATGTGAGCAAAAGGCCAGCAAAAGGCCAGGAACCGTAAAAAGGCCGCGTTGCTGGCG
TTTTTCCATAGGCTCCGCCCCCCTGACGAGCATCACAAAAATCGACGCTCAAGTCAGAGGTGGCGAAACC
CGACAGGACTATAAAGATACCAGGCGTTTCCCCCTGGAAGCTCCCTCGTGCGCTCTCCTGTTCCGACCCT
GCCGCTTACCGGATACCTGTCCGCCTTTCTCCCTTCGGGAAGCGTGGCGCTTTCTCATAGCTCACGCTGT
AGGTATCTCAGTTCGGTGTAGGTCGTTCGCTCCAAGCTGGGCTGTGTGCACGAACCCCCCGTTCAGCCCG
ACCGCTGCGCCTTATCCGGTAACTATCGTCTTGAGTCCAACCCGGTAAGACACGACTTATCGCCACTGGC
AGCAGCCACTGGTAACAGGATTAGCAGAGCGAGGTATGTAGGCGGTGCTACAGAGTTCTTGAAGTGGTGG
CCTAACTACGGCTACACTAGAAGAACAGTATTTGGTATCTGCGCTCTGCTGAAGCCAGTTACCTTCGGAA
AAAGAGTTGGTAGCTCTTGATCCGGCAAACAAACCACCGCTGGTAGCGGTGGTTTTTTTGTTTGCAAGCA
GCAGATTACGCGCAGAAAAAAAGGATCTCAAGAAGATCCTTTGATCTTTTCTACGGGGTCTGACGCTCAG
TGGAACGAAAACTCACGTTAAGGGATTTTGGTCATGAGATTATCAAAAAGGATCTTCACCTAGATCCTTT
TAAATTAAAAATGAAGTTTTAAATCAATCTAAAGTATATATGAGTAAACTTGGTCTGACAGTTACCAATG
CTTAATCAGTGAGGCACCTATCTCAGCGATCTGTCTATTTCGTTCATCCATAGTTGCCTGACTCCCCGTC
GTGTAGATAACTACGATACGGGAGGGCTTACCATCTGGCCCCAGTGCTGCAATGATACCGCGAGACCCAC
GCTCACCGGCTCCAGATTTATCAGCAATAAACCAGCCAGCCGGAAGGGCCGAGCGCAGAAGTGGTCCTGC
AACTTTATCCGCCTCCATCCAGTCTATTAATTGTTGCCGGGAAGCTAGAGTAAGTAGTTCGCCAGTTAAT
AGTTTGCGCAACGTTGTTGCCATTGCTACAGGCATCGTGGTGTCACGCTCGTCGTTTGGTATGGCTTCAT
TCAGCTCCGGTTCCCAACGATCAAGGCGAGTTACATGATCCCCCATGTTGTGCAAAAAAGCGGTTAGCTC
CTTCGGTCCTCCGATCGTTGTCAGAAGTAAGTTGGCCGCAGTGTTATCACTCATGGTTATGGCAGCACTG
CATAATTCTCTTACTGTCATGCCATCCGTAAGATGCTTTTCTGTGACTGGTGAGTACTCAACCAAGTCAT
TCTGAGAATAGTGTATGCGGCGACCGAGTTGCTCTTGCCCGGCGTCAATACGGGATAATACCGCGCCACA
TAGCAGAACTTTAAAAGTGCTCATCATTGGAAAACGTTCTTCGGGGCGAAAACTCTCAAGGATCTTACCG
CTGTTGAGATCCAGTTCGATGTAACCCACTCGTGCACCCAACTGATCTTCAGCATCTTTTACTTTCACCA
GCGTTTCTGGGTGAGCAAAAACAGGAAGGCAAAATGCCGCAAAAAAGGGAATAAGGGCGACACGGAAATG
TTGAATACTCATACTCTTCCTTTTTCAATATTATTGAAGCATTTATCAGGGTTATTGTCTCATGAGCGGA
TACATATTTGAATGTATTTAGAAAAATAAACAAATAGGGGTTCCGCGCACATTTCCCCGAAAAGTGCCAC
CTGACGTCTAAGAAACCATTATTATCATGACATTAACCTATAAAAATAGGCGTATCACGAGGCCCTTTCG
TCTCGCGCGTTTCGGTGATGACGGTGAAAACCTCTGACACATGCAGCTCCCGGAGACGGTCACAGCTTGT
CTGTAAGCGGATGCCGGGAGCAGACAAGCCCGTCAGGGCGCGTCAGCGGGTGTTGGCGGGTGTCGGGGCT
GGCTTAACTATGCGGCATCAGAGCAGATTGTACTGAGAGTGCACCATATGCGGTGTGAAATACCGCACAG
ATGCGTAAGGAGAAAATACCGCATCAGGCGCCATTCGCCATTCAGGCTGCGCAACTGTTGGGAAGGGCGA
TCGGTGCGGGCCTCTTCGCTATTACGCCAGCTGGCGAAAGGGGGATGTGCTGCAAGGCGATTAAGTTGGG
TAACGCCAGGGTTTTCCCAGTCACGACGTTGTAAAACGACGGCCAGTGAATTCGAGCTCGGTACCCGGGG
ATCCGTTAATTAA
Features (pLannotate 1.2.2; 13 found; start..end, strand, type, name):
      1..241     +  promoter       U6 promoter: RNA polymerase III promoter for human U6 snRNA
    271..346     +  misc_RNA       gRNA scaffold: guide RNA scaffold for the Streptococcus pyogenes CRISPR/Cas9 system
    395..411     -  protein_bind   lac operator: The lac repressor binds to the lac operator to inhibit transcription in E. coli. This inhibition can be relieved by adding lactose or isopropyl-β-D-thiogalactopyranoside (IPTG). lac repressor encoded by lacI
    419..449     -  promoter       lac promoter: promoter for the E. coli lac operon
    464..485     -  protein_bind   CAP binding site: CAP binding activates transcription in the presence of cAMP. E. coli catabolite activator protein
    498..590     -  CDS            lacI (fragment): lac repressor; lacI; The lac repressor binds to the lac operator to inhibit transcription in E. coli. This inhibition can be relieved by adding lactose or isopropyl-β-D-thiogalactopyranoside (IPTG).
    773..1361    -  rep_origin     ori: high-copy-number ColE1/pMB1/pBR322/pUC origin of replication
   1532..2392    -  CDS            AmpR: β-lactamase; bla; confers resistance to ampicillin, carbenicillin, and related antibiotics
   2393..2497    -  promoter       AmpR promoter: bla
   2592..2627    +  CDS            rop (fragment): Rop protein, which maintains plasmids at low copy number; rop
   2729..2828    +  misc_feature   bom (fragment): basis of mobility region from pBR322
   2834..2991    -  CDS            lacZα (fragment): LacZα fragment of β-galactosidase; lacZ fragment
   2988..3014    +  misc_feature   MCS (fragment): pUC18/19 multiple cloning site
