[The description below was written by a language model from this plasmid's Addgene catalogue record and pLannotate feature annotations shown in this document.]
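Description:
pPN235 is a small (about 3.0 kb) CRISPR guide-RNA expression plasmid built on a pUC19 backbone carrying a U6 promoter cassette. It is propagated in E. coli as a high-copy plasmid through the ColE1/pUC-type origin of replication and is selected with ampicillin via the β-lactamase (AmpR) gene and its native promoter. The remaining annotated elements are remnants of the pUC19 parent: the lac promoter, operator and CAP binding site, fragments of lacZα, lacI, rop and bom, and a partial multiple cloning site. They play no role in the guide's function. The plasmid carries no Cas9 gene and no annotated mammalian selection marker or reporter, so the nuclease must be supplied separately.

The payload is a single sgRNA transcription unit. The human U6 snRNA promoter, an RNA polymerase III promoter suited to producing short, uncapped transcripts in mammalian cells, drives a roughly 20-nucleotide spacer directed against human CYFIP1. This spacer lies in the gap between the promoter and the downstream Streptococcus pyogenes Cas9 guide RNA scaffold. It was inserted between BbsI sites, which were destroyed during cloning, as is typical of type IIS oligo-cloning strategies. The resulting chimeric guide directs SpCas9 to the CYFIP1 locus. According to the record, the plasmid's purpose is to express an sgRNA targeting human CYFIP1. The associated publication places it within a scaled CRISPR editing workflow in human pluripotent stem cells for studying genes implicated in psychiatric disease.
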