Addgene plasmid #91592: pPN235
Purpose: Express sgRNA targeting human CYFIP1
Depositing lab: Lindy Barrett. Depositing organization: Broad Institute. Publication: A Scaled Framework for CRISPR Editing of Human Pluripotent Stem Cells to Study Psychiatric Disease. Hazelbaker DZ, Beccard A, Bara AM, Dabkowski N, Messana A, Mazzucato P, Lam D, Manning D, Eggan K, Barrett LE. Stem Cell Reports. 2017 Oct 10;9(4):1315-1327. doi: 10.1016/j.stemcr.2017.09.006. PubMed 29020615.
Backbone
  Vector backbone: pUC19-U6 promoter
  Vector type: CRISPR
Growth in bacteria
  Bacterial resistance: Ampicillin, 100 μg/mL
  Growth temperature: 37°C
  Growth strain: DH5alpha
  Copy number: High Copy
Gene/Insert
  Gene/Insert name: CYFIP1 (alt name: NM_014608.3)
  gRNA/shRNA sequence: AATCTACGAGAAAACCGTGG
  Species: H. sapiens (human)
  Insert size (bp): 21
  Entrez Gene: CYFIP1 (a.k.a. P140SRA-1, SHYC, SRA-1, SRA1)
  Promoter: U6
  Cloning method: Restriction Enzyme; 5′ cloning site BbsI (destroyed during cloning); 3′ cloning site BbsI (destroyed during cloning)
  Sequencing primers: 5′ M13F (-21)
Terms and licenses: Academic/Nonprofit Terms; Industry Terms: Not Available to Industry
How to cite: pPN235 was a gift from Lindy Barrett (Addgene plasmid # 91592 ; http://n2t.net/addgene:91592 ; RRID:Addgene_91592)
